>Addgene plasmid #131664 | ETS2_pet28a | addgene full sequence | sequence record 258615 | Addgene NGS Result
ATCCGGATATAGTTCCTCCTTTCAGCAAAAAACCCCTCAAGACCCGTTTAGAGGCCCCAAGGGGTTATGC
TAGTTATTGCTCAGCGGTGGCAGCAGCCAACTCAGCTTCCTTTCGGGCTTTGTTAGCAGCCGGATCTCAG
TGGTGGTGGTGGTGGTGCTCGAGTGCGGCCGCAAGCTTGTCGACGGAGCTCGAATTCGGATCCTCATCAG
TCCTCCGTGTCGGGCTGGACGCCCAGGATGGCGTGCAGTTCCTCGGGCGTGAACCCCAGCAAGTTCTGGA
GGTCGCACACGAAGCGGTACACGTAGCGCTTCCCCGACGTCTTGTGGATGATGTTCTTGTCATAATAGTA
GCGTAAGCCCCGGCTCAGCTTCTCGTAGTTCATCTTGGGCTTATTTTTCCTCTTTCCCCACCGGCGGGCC
ACCTCATCGGGGTCGGCGAGCTTAAACTCCCATCCGTCTCCAGTCCAGCTGATGAATGACTGGCAGGATT
TGTCTGATAGCAGCTCCAGGAGAAACTGCCACAGCTGAATAGGTCCACTTCCTGTGAAGCCGGCCAGCAC
AGCTGCAGGTATAACTGGTTTGCCTTGCTCCACCGGGTCACTCCTCTCTTGGATGTAATCCTTGAAAGAC
ATGGTTGGCTTATTGAGGCAGAGAGACTGGCTGCAGTCATCTTCGAAGCTCTCGAAGGAAGGAACCCGTT
GCACATCCAGCAAGGACGACTGGCTGTTCCAGGACTGGAGGAGGGAGTCTGAGCTCTCGAAGCTGTCCGC
ACCGTTCTCAGGGGAGTCGTGGTCTTTGGGCGTCCCAGAATTGTTGGTGAGCAAATTCAAGTTGCTGCCT
GGGAAGTCCTGACTGACAGAGCAGTAGGTGACGCTGACGGAGCTGAGCCGAGACTTGGGGAACATCTGAA
ACTCCTGCTCAGAGCTGAGTACGCTGGGTGTGGAGGCCGGACACATGCTGTCCAGGAGGCCGCCTTTGGG
GTAATTCTGTGTCTGCATTCCATAGGGCGCCTGCTCTGTGCCAAAACCTAATGTATTGCTGTTAATCCAA
TGAGGAACGGAGGTGAGGTGTGAATTTTCTTCATATTGATCTTCTGTCTTTTCTTGGTTTTCTTTGATCA
TTTGCTCCAGATGTTCCCAGAGAATGTCACCCACAAAGTCAGGTGCCAGCTCCAGAAAGCGTTCCTTGCC
AAGGTTACACAGCATCTGGCCATTCATGCCGAACCTCTGCAGATTCACGTTCACCAGACTGAACTCATTG
GTGGCCCAGAGAAGCCACTGGCATACCTGTTGCTCACTCCACAGCCAGGGGTTCTTTGGAATGCCCAGGC
GCCGCTGTTCCTTTTTGAAGCCACTGAAGGTAGCTTTTAAGGCTTGACTCATCACAGCCTTGCTGCACGG
GGTTAACAAAGGCAATTCACAGTTGGCGGAGTCATGAGAAATGGAATCCAAGCCTGTTGGCACTTCTTGC
AGTGTTTGCTCTTCATTTAGAGAAGGAAAAACAGCAAACAGGGACCCATCAAAGGTGTCAAAGGCTGGCT
GGCGCTTGAGTGTCCCTCTGTAACTGTTAGCCACAGGGGCTACCTGGTCCATATTCTTGATTCCGAAATC
ATTCATATGGCTGCCGCGCGGCACCAGGCCGCTGCTGTGATGATGATGATGATGGCTGCTGCCCATGGTA
TATCTCCTTCTTAAAGTTAAACAAAATTATTTCTAGAGGGGAATTGTTATCCGCTCACAATTCCCCTATA
GTGAGTCGTATTAATTTCGCGGGATCGAGATCTCGATCCTCTACGCCGGACGCATCGTGGCCGGCATCAC
CGGCGCCACAGGTGCGGTTGCTGGCGCCTATATCGCCGACATCACCGATGGGGAAGATCGGGCTCGCCAC
TTCGGGCTCATGAGCGCTTGTTTCGGCGTGGGTATGGTGGCAGGCCCCGTGGCCGGGGGACTGTTGGGCG
CCATCTCCTTGCATGCACCATTCCTTGCGGCGGCGGTGCTCAACGGCCTCAACCTACTACTGGGCTGCTT
CCTAATGCAGGAGTCGCATAAGGGAGAGCGTCGAGATCCCGGACACCATCGAATGGCGCAAAACCTTTCG
CGGTATGGCATGATAGCGCCCGGAAGAGAGTCAATTCAGGGTGGTGAATGTGAAACCAGTAACGTTATAC
GATGTCGCAGAGTATGCCGGTGTCTCTTATCAGACCGTTTCCCGCGTGGTGAACCAGGCCAGCCACGTTT
CTGCGAAAACGCGGGAAAAAGTGGAAGCGGCGATGGCGGAGCTGAATTACATTCCCAACCGCGTGGCACA
ACAACTGGCGGGCAAACAGTCGTTGCTGATTGGCGTTGCCACCTCCAGTCTGGCCCTGCACGCGCCGTCG
CAAATTGTCGCGGCGATTAAATCTCGCGCCGATCAACTGGGTGCCAGCGTGGTGGTGTCGATGGTAGAAC
GAAGCGGCGTCGAAGCCTGTAAAGCGGCGGTGCACAATCTTCTCGCGCAACGCGTCAGTGGGCTGATCAT
TAACTATCCGCTGGATGACCAGGATGCCATTGCTGTGGAAGCTGCCTGCACTAATGTTCCGGCGTTATTT
CTTGATGTCTCTGACCAGACACCCATCAACAGTATTATTTTCTCCCATGAAGACGGTACGCGACTGGGCG
TGGAGCATCTGGTCGCATTGGGTCACCAGCAAATCGCGCTGTTAGCGGGCCCATTAAGTTCTGTCTCGGC
GCGTCTGCGTCTGGCTGGCTGGCATAAATATCTCACTCGCAATCAAATTCAGCCGATAGCGGAACGGGAA
GGCGACTGGAGTGCCATGTCCGGTTTTCAACAAACCATGCAAATGCTGAATGAGGGCATCGTTCCCACTG
CGATGCTGGTTGCCAACGATCAGATGGCGCTGGGCGCAATGCGCGCCATTACCGAGTCCGGGCTGCGCGT
TGGTGCGGATATCTCGGTAGTGGGATACGACGATACCGAAGACAGCTCATGTTATATCCCGCCGTTAACC
ACCATCAAACAGGATTTTCGCCTGCTGGGGCAAACCAGCGTGGACCGCTTGCTGCAACTCTCTCAGGGCC
AGGCGGTGAAGGGCAATCAGCTGTTGCCCGTCTCACTGGTGAAAAGAAAAACCACCCTGGCGCCCAATAC
GCAAACCGCCTCTCCCCGCGCGTTGGCCGATTCATTAATGCAGCTGGCACGACAGGTTTCCCGACTGGAA
AGCGGGCAGTGAGCGCAACGCAATTAATGTAAGTTAGCTCACTCATTAGGCACCGGGATCTCGACCGATG
CCCTTGAGAGCCTTCAACCCAGTCAGCTCCTTCCGGTGGGCGCGGGGCATGACTATCGTCGCCGCACTTA
TGACTGTCTTCTTTATCATGCAACTCGTAGGACAGGTGCCGGCAGCGCTCTGGGTCATTTTCGGCGAGGA
CCGCTTTCGCTGGAGCGCGACGATGATCGGCCTGTCGCTTGCGGTATTCGGAATCTTGCACGCCCTCGCT
CAAGCCTTCGTCACTGGTCCCGCCACCAAACGTTTCGGCGAGAAGCAGGCCATTATCGCCGGCATGGCGG
CCCCACGGGTGCGCATGATCGTGCTCCTGTCGTTGAGGACCCGGCTAGGCTGGCGGGGTTGCCTTACTGG
TTAGCAGAATGAATCACCGATACGCGAGCGAACGTGAAGCGACTGCTGCTGCAAAACGTCTGCGACCTGA
GCAACAACATGAATGGTCTTCGGTTTCCGTGTTTCGTAAAGTCTGGAAACGCGGAAGTCAGCGCCCTGCA
CCATTATGTTCCGGATCTGCATCGCAGGATGCTGCTGGCTACCCTGTGGAACACCTACATCTGTATTAAC
GAAGCGCTGGCATTGACCCTGAGTGATTTTTCTCTGGTCCCGCCGCATCCATACCGCCAGTTGTTTACCC
TCACAACGTTCCAGTAACCGGGCATGTTCATCATCAGTAACCCGTATCGTGAGCATCCTCTCTCGTTTCA
TCGGTATCATTACCCCCATGAACAGAAATCCCCCTTACACGGAGGCATCAGTGACCAAACAGGAAAAAAC
CGCCCTTAACATGGCCCGCTTTATCAGAAGCCAGACATTAACGCTTCTGGAGAAACTCAACGAGCTGGAC
GCGGATGAACAGGCAGACATCTGTGAATCGCTTCACGACCACGCTGATGAGCTTTACCGCAGCTGCCTCG
CGCGTTTCGGTGATGACGGTGAAAACCTCTGACACATGCAGCTCCCGGAGACGGTCACAGCTTGTCTGTA
AGCGGATGCCGGGAGCAGACAAGCCCGTCAGGGCGCGTCAGCGGGTGTTGGCGGGTGTCGGGGCGCAGCC
ATGACCCAGTCACGTAGCGATAGCGGAGTGTATACTGGCTTAACTATGCGGCATCAGAGCAGATTGTACT
GAGAGTGCACCATTGCGGTGTGAAATACCGCACAGATGCGTAAGGAGAAAATACCGCATCAGGCGCTCTT
CCGCTTCCTCGCTCACTGACTCGCTGCGCTCGGTCGTTCGGCTGCGGCGAGCGGTATCAGCTCACTCAAA
GGCGGTAATACGGTTATCCACAGAATCAGGGGATAACGCAGGAAAGAACATGTGAGCAAAAGGCCAGCAA
AAGGCCAGGAACCGTAAAAAGGCCGCGTTGCTGGCGTTTTTCCATAGGCTCCGCCCCCCTGACGAGCATC
ACAAAAATCGACGCTCAAGTCAGAGGTGGCGAAACCCGACAGGACTATAAAGATACCAGGCGTTTCCCCC
TGGAAGCTCCCTCGTGCGCTCTCCTGTTCCGACCCTGCCGCTTACCGGATACCTGTCCGCCTTTCTCCCT
TCGGGAAGCGTGGCGCTTTCTCATAGCTCACGCTGTAGGTATCTCAGTTCGGTGTAGGTCGTTCGCTCCA
AGCTGGGCTGTGTGCACGAACCCCCCGTTCAGCCCGACCGCTGCGCCTTATCCGGTAACTATCGTCTTGA
GTCCAACCCGGTAAGACACGACTTATCGCCACTGGCAGCAGCCACTGGTAACAGGATTAGCAGAGCGAGG
TATGTAGGCGGTGCTACAGAGTTCTTGAAGTGGTGGCCTAACTACGGCTACACTAGAAGGACAGTATTTG
GTATCTGCGCTCTGCTGAAGCCAGTTACCTTCGGAAAAAGAGTTGGTAGCTCTTGATCCGGCAAACAAAC
CACCGCTGGTAGCGGTGGTTTTTTTGTTTGCAAGCAGCAGATTACGCGCAGAAAAAAAGGATCTCAAGAA
GATCCTTTGATCTTTTCTACGGGGTCTGACGCTCAGTGGAACGAAAACTCACGTTAAGGGATTTTGGTCA
TGAACAATAAAACTGTCTGCTTACATAAACAGTAATACAAGGGGTGTTATGAGCCATATTCAACGGGAAA
CGTCTTGCTCTAGGCCGCGATTAAATTCCAACATGGATGCTGATTTATATGGGTATAAATGGGCTCGCGA
TAATGTCGGGCAATCAGGTGCGACAATCTATCGATTGTATGGGAAGCCCGATGCGCCAGAGTTGTTTCTG
AAACATGGCAAAGGTAGCGTTGCCAATGATGTTACAGATGAGATGGTCAGACTAAACTGGCTGACGGAAT
TTATGCCTCTTCCGACCATCAAGCATTTTATCCGTACTCCTGATGATGCATGGTTACTCACCACTGCGAT
CCCCGGGAAAACAGCATTCCAGGTATTAGAAGAATATCCTGATTCAGGTGAAAATATTGTTGATGCGCTG
GCAGTGTTCCTGCGCCGGTTGCATTCGATTCCTGTTTGTAATTGTCCTTTTAACAGCGATCGCGTATTTC
GTCTCGCTCAGGCGCAATCACGAATGAATAACGGTTTGGTTGATGCGAGTGATTTTGATGACGAGCGTAA
TGGCTGGCCTGTTGAACAAGTCTGGAAAGAAATGCATAAACTTTTGCCATTCTCACCGGATTCAGTCGTC
ACTCATGGTGATTTCTCACTTGATAACCTTATTTTTGACGAGGGGAAATTAATAGGTTGTATTGATGTTG
GACGAGTCGGAATCGCAGACCGATACCAGGATCTTGCCATCCTATGGAACTGCCTCGGTGAGTTTTCTCC
TTCATTACAGAAACGGCTTTTTCAAAAATATGGTATTGATAATCCTGATATGAATAAATTGCAGTTTCAT
TTGATGCTCGATGAGTTTTTCTAAGAATTAATTCATGAGCGGATACATATTTGAATGTATTTAGAAAAAT
AAACAAATAGGGGTTCCGCGCACATTTCCCCGAAAAGTGCCACCTAAATTGTAAGCGTTAATATTTTGTT
AAAATTCGCGTTAAATTTTTGTTAAATCAGCTCATTTTTTAACCAATAGGCCGAAATCGGCAAAATCCCT
TATAAATCAAAAGAATAGACCGAGATAGGGT
[37 nt withheld, positions 6402-6438]
AAAGAACGTGGACTCCAACGTCAAAGG
[49 nt withheld, positions 6466-6514]
T
[91 nt withheld, positions 6516-6606]
G
[124 nt withheld, positions 6608-6731]
CCCATTCGCCA
Features (pLannotate 1.2.2; 21 found; start..end, strand, type, name):
     26..73      -  terminator     T7 terminator: transcription terminator for bacteriophage T7 RNA polymerase
     81..130     -  CDS            SET1 (fragment): solubility-enhancement tag derived from T7 phage gene 10B
    140..157     -  CDS            9xHis (fragment): 9xHis affinity tag
    210..1616    -  CDS            ETS2: ETS2_HUMAN - Experimental evidence at protein level: Swiss-Prot protein existence level 1. Transcription factor activating transcription. Binds specifically the DNA GGAA/T core motif (Ets-binding site or EBS) in gene promoters and stimulates transcription. From Homo sapiens (Human).
   1620..1637    -  CDS            thrombin site: thrombin recognition and cleavage site
   1648..1664    -  CDS            capTEV™ (fragment): composite tag for in vivo biotinylation, TEV protease cleavage, and 6xHis tagging
   1683..1705    -  RBS            RBS: efficient ribosome binding site from bacteriophage T7 gene 10 (Olins and Rangwala, 1989)
   1720..1744    -  protein_bind   lac operator: The lac repressor binds to the lac operator to inhibit transcription in E. coli. This inhibition can be relieved by adding lactose or isopropyl-β-D-thiogalactopyranoside (IPTG). lac repressor encoded by lacI
   1745..1763    -  promoter       T7 promoter: promoter for bacteriophage T7 RNA polymerase
   1785..2064    +  CDS            TcR (fragment): tetracycline efflux protein; tet; confers resistance to tetracycline
   2072..2149    +  promoter       lacI promoter: lacI
   2150..3232    +  CDS            lacI: lac repressor; lacI; The lac repressor binds to the lac operator to inhibit transcription in E. coli. This inhibition can be relieved by adding lactose or isopropyl-β-D-thiogalactopyranoside (IPTG).
   3245..3266    +  protein_bind   CAP binding site: CAP binding activates transcription in the presence of cAMP. E. coli catabolite activator protein
   3281..3572    +  CDS            TcR (fragment): tetracycline efflux protein; tet; confers resistance to tetracycline
   3644..4024    -  CDS            YPB1_ECOLX: Protein predicted: Swiss-Prot protein existence level 4. From Escherichia coli.
   4041..4232    +  CDS            rop: Rop protein, which maintains plasmids at low copy number; rop
   4334..4473    +  misc_feature   bom: basis of mobility region from pBR322
   4659..5247    -  rep_origin     ori: high-copy-number ColE1/pMB1/pBR322/pUC origin of replication
   5369..6184    +  CDS            KanR: aminoglycoside phosphotransferase; aph(3')-Ia; confers resistance to kanamycin in bacteria or G418 (Geneticin®) in eukaryotes
   6193..6250    -  promoter       AmpR promoter (fragment): bla
   6303..6731    -  rep_origin     f1 ori (sequence partly withheld): f1 bacteriophage origin of replication; arrow indicates direction of (+) strand synthesis
