[The description below was written by a language model from this plasmid's Addgene catalogue record and pLannotate feature annotations shown in this document.]
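Description:
ETS2_pet28a is a bacterial expression plasmid built on the pET-28a backbone for producing the human ETS-family transcription factor ETS2 in E. coli. The insert of about 1.4 kb is described as equivalent to the coding sequence of the human ETS2 reference transcript, and it was placed between the NdeI and BamHI sites of the vector. The full sequenced plasmid is about 6.7 kb. It replicates from a pBR322/ColE1-type origin accompanied by the rop gene and the bom mobility region. The catalogue lists it as high copy, although rop normally restrains copy number. Selection is by kanamycin through the aminoglycoside phosphotransferase gene, and an f1 origin is also present. Short annotated matches to tetracycline resistance, the AmpR promoter and an E. coli hypothetical protein appear to be residual backbone sequence, not functional elements.

Expression is driven by a T7 promoter with an adjacent lac operator, followed by the phage T7 gene 10 ribosome binding site and ending at a T7 terminator. The plasmid carries its own lacI gene, so transcription stays repressed until IPTG is added, and it requires a host that supplies T7 RNA polymerase. ETS2 is fused at its N terminus to the backbone 6xHis tag, which the annotation software picks up as a fragment of a composite tag. A thrombin cleavage site between the tag and ETS2 allows the tag to be removed after affinity purification. A second His-tag fragment lies downstream of the insert, but the record lists only the N-terminal tag as a fusion. The construct is intended for producing recombinant ETS2 protein, and the associated publication compared MAPK specificity across the ETS transcription factor family.
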