Addgene plasmid #131664: ETS2_pet28a
Purpose: Bacterial expression of ETS gene ETS2
Depositing lab: Peter Hollenhorst. Depositing organization: Indiana University, Bloomington. Publication: Comparison of MAPK specificity across the ETS transcription factor family identifies a high-affinity ERK interaction required for ERG function in prostate cells. Selvaraj N, Kedage V, Hollenhorst PC. Cell Commun Signal. 2015 Feb 19;13:12. doi: 10.1186/s12964-015-0089-7. PubMed 25885538.
Backbone
  Vector backbone: pet28a
  Backbone manufacturer: EMD Biosciences
  Backbone size w/o insert (bp): 5369
  Vector type: Bacterial Expression
Growth in bacteria
  Bacterial resistance: Kanamycin, 50 μg/mL
  Growth temperature: 37°C
  Growth strain: DH5alpha
  Copy number: High Copy
Gene/Insert
  Gene/Insert name: ETS2
  Species: H. sapiens (human)
  Insert size (bp): 1410
  Entrez Gene: ETS2 (a.k.a. ETS2IT1)
  Tag / fusion protein: 6xHis (N terminal on backbone)
  Cloning method: Restriction Enzyme; 5′ cloning site Nde1 (unknown if destroyed); 3′ cloning site BamH1 (unknown if destroyed)
  Sequencing primers: 5′ T7 Fwd
Terms and licenses: Academic/Nonprofit Terms; Industry Terms: Not Available to Industry
Depositor comments: insert equivalent to CDS in NM_005239
How to cite: ETS2_pet28a was a gift from Peter Hollenhorst (Addgene plasmid # 131664 ; http://n2t.net/addgene:131664 ; RRID:Addgene_131664)
